Addgene plasmid #211435: pPAL7-C17orf53_1-87
Purpose: bacterial expression of the N-terminal amino acids 1-87 of human C17orf53 N-terminally fused to Profinity eXact-Tag
Depositing lab: Helmut Pospiech. Depositing organization: Leibniz Institute on Aging - Fritz Lipmann Institute (FLI).
Backbone
  Vector backbone: pPAL7
  Backbone manufacturer: Bio-Rad
  Vector type: Bacterial Expression
Growth in bacteria
  Bacterial resistance: Ampicillin, 100 μg/mL
  Growth temperature: 37°C
  Growth strain: DH5alpha
  Copy number: High Copy
Gene/Insert
  Gene/Insert name: C17orf53 (alt names: HROB; MCM8IP)
  Species: H. sapiens (human)
  Mutation: Deletion of aa 88-646
  Entrez Gene: HROB (a.k.a. C17orf53, MCM8IP)
  Tag / fusion protein: Profinity eXact-Tag (N terminal on insert)
  Cloning method: Restriction Enzyme; 5′ cloning site HindIII (not destroyed); 3′ cloning site EcoRI (not destroyed)
Terms and licenses: Academic/Nonprofit Terms; Industry Terms: Not Available to Industry
Depositor comments: generated by Julia Kutz (Leibniz Institute on Aging - Fritz Lipmann Institute, D-07745 Jena, Germany)
How to cite: pPAL7-C17orf53_1-87 was a gift from Helmut Pospiech (Addgene plasmid # 211435 ; http://n2t.net/addgene:211435 ; RRID:Addgene_211435)
