[The description below was written by a language model from this plasmid's Addgene catalogue record and pLannotate feature annotations shown in this document.]
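Description:
pPAL7-C17orf53_1-87 is a bacterial expression plasmid built on the Bio-Rad pPAL7 backbone for producing a short N-terminal fragment of the human protein C17orf53 (also called HROB or MCM8IP) in E. coli. The 6,135 nt plasmid replicates from a ColE1/pMB1-type origin and is selected with ampicillin through the bla β-lactamase gene. The catalogue lists it as high copy, although the feature table also shows the pBR322-derived bom site and rop gene, the latter normally acting to restrain copy number. Several non-contiguous tetracycline-resistance gene fragments and a tet promoter are annotated as well. These appear to be remnants of the pBR322-type ancestry rather than a functional marker, and only ampicillin resistance is recorded.

Expression is driven by a T7 promoter followed by a lac operator and the phage T7 gene 10 ribosome binding site, with a T7 terminator downstream. A lacI gene with its own promoter supplies the repressor, so transcription is IPTG-inducible in hosts providing T7 RNA polymerase. The open reading frame begins with the Profinity eXact tag, annotated here as a fragment of Bacillus amyloliquefaciens subtilisin, since the tag derives from the subtilisin prodomain and is designed for capture on an immobilised engineered subtilisin resin followed by tag cleavage. Fused to its C-terminus, between retained HindIII and EcoRI sites, are residues 1-87 of HROB, with amino acids 88-646 deleted. A short match to a T7 gene 10B-derived solubility tag lies after the insert, and the record does not indicate that it forms part of the product. HROB is a DNA-binding homologous recombination factor that recruits the MCM8-MCM9 helicase to damage sites, so the construct suits purification of this N-terminal region for biochemical study.
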