Features (pLannotate 1.2.2; 20 found; start..end, strand, type, name):
      7..25      +  promoter       T7 promoter: promoter for bacteriophage T7 RNA polymerase
     26..50      +  protein_bind   lac operator: The lac repressor binds to the lac operator to inhibit transcription in E. coli. This inhibition can be relieved by adding lactose or isopropyl-β-D-thiogalactopyranoside (IPTG). lac repressor encoded by lacI
     65..87      +  RBS            RBS: efficient ribosome binding site from bacteriophage T7 gene 10 (Olins and Rangwala, 1989)
    101..304     +  CDS            apr (fragment): SUBT_BACAM - Experimental evidence at protein level: Swiss-Prot protein existence level 1. Subtilisin is an extracellular alkaline serine protease, it catalyzes the hydrolysis of proteins and peptide amides. Has a high substrate specificity to fibrin. From Bacillus amyloliquefaciens (Bacillus velezensis). Used as a detergent protease. Sold under the name Alcalase by Novozymes.
    323..583     +  CDS            HROB (fragment): HROB_HUMAN - Also known as C17orf53. Experimental evidence at protein level: Swiss-Prot protein existence level 1. DNA-binding protein involved in homologous recombination that acts by recruiting the MCM8-MCM9 helicase complex to sites of DNA damage to promote DNA repair synthesis. From Homo sapiens (Human).
    609..648     +  CDS            SET1 (fragment): solubility-enhancement tag derived from T7 phage gene 10B
    656..703     +  terminator     T7 terminator: transcription terminator for bacteriophage T7 RNA polymerase
    726..830     -  CDS            TcR (fragment): tetracycline efflux protein; tet; confers resistance to tetracycline
    878..906     -  promoter       tet promoter: E. coli promoter for tetracycline efflux protein gene
   1019..1123    +  promoter       AmpR promoter: bla
   1124..1984    +  CDS            AmpR: β-lactamase; bla; confers resistance to ampicillin, carbenicillin, and related antibiotics
   2155..2743    +  rep_origin     ori: high-copy-number ColE1/pMB1/pBR322/pUC origin of replication
   2929..3068    -  misc_feature   bom: basis of mobility region from pBR322
   3170..3361    -  CDS            rop: Rop protein, which maintains plasmids at low copy number; rop
   3378..3758    +  CDS            YPB1_ECOLX: Protein predicted: Swiss-Prot protein existence level 4. From Escherichia coli.
   4000..4624    -  CDS            TcR (fragment): tetracycline efflux protein; tet; confers resistance to tetracycline
   4639..4660    -  protein_bind   CAP binding site: CAP binding activates transcription in the presence of cAMP. E. coli catabolite activator protein
   4673..5755    -  CDS            lacI: lac repressor; lacI; The lac repressor binds to the lac operator to inhibit transcription in E. coli. This inhibition can be relieved by adding lactose or isopropyl-β-D-thiogalactopyranoside (IPTG).
   5756..5833    -  promoter       lacI promoter: lacI
   5841..6120    -  CDS            TcR (fragment): tetracycline efflux protein; tet; confers resistance to tetracycline
>Addgene plasmid #211435 | pPAL7-C17orf53_1-87 | addgene full sequence | sequence record 420482 | Addgene NGS Result
CGAAATTAATACGACTCACTATAGGGGAATTGTGAGCGGATAACAATTCCCCTCTAGAAATAATTTTGTT
TAACTTTAAGAAGGAGATATACATATGGGAGGGAAATCAAACGGGGAAAAGAAATATATTGTCGGGTTCA
AACAGGGCTTTAAGAGCTGCGCTAAGAAGGAGGATGTCATTTCTGAAAAAGGCGGGAAACTCCAAAAGTG
CTTCAAATATGTAGACGCAGCTAGCGCTACATTAAACGAAAAAGCTGTAGAAGAATTGAAAAAAGATCCG
AGCGTCGCGTACGTAGAAGAAGACAAGCTCTTCAAAGCTTTGATGGCGTGCAGTTTGCAGAAGCTGTTTG
CTGTGGAAGAGGAGTTTGAAGATGAGGATTTCTTGTCTGCTGTGGAGGATGCAGAGAACCGGTTTACTGG
CTCACTGCCTGTGAATGCTGGGCGCCTGAGACCTGTCTCTTCTAGGCCACAGGAGACTGTGCAGGCACAG
TCCTCCAGGCTGCTGCTGTTACACCCCACTGCTCCCTCAGAGGCTTTGGGCCTGCCAGACTTGGACCTCT
GCCTCCCTGCCTCCAGCACGCCCTGAGAATTCCTCGAGGCGGCCGCATAAGCCCGAAAGGAAGCTGAGTT
GGCTGCTGCCACCGCTGAGCAATAACTAGCATAACCCCTTGGGGCCTCTAAACGGGTCTTGAGGGGTTTT
TTGCTGAAAGGAGGAACTATATCCGGATATCCCGCAAGAGGCCCGGCAGTACCGGCATAACCAAGCCTAT
GCCTACAGCATCCAGGGTGACGGTGCCGAGGATGACGATGAGCGCATTGTTAGATTTCATACACGGTGCC
TGACTGCGTTAGCAATTTAACTGTGATAAACTACCGCATTAAAGCCTATCGATGATAAGCTGTCAAACAT
GAGATTTCTTGAAGACGAAAGGGCCTCGTGATACGCCTATTTTTATAGGTTAATGTCATGATAATAATGG
TTTCTTAGACGTCAGGTGGCACTTTTCGGGGAAATGTGCGCGGAACCCCTATTTGTTTATTTTTCTAAAT
ACATTCAAATATGTATCCGCTCATGAGACAATAACCCTGATAAATGCTTCAATAATATTGAAAAAGGAAG
AGTATGAGTATTCAACATTTCCGTGTCGCCCTTATTCCCTTTTTTGCGGCATTTTGCCTTCCTGTTTTTG
CTCACCCAGAAACGCTGGTGAAAGTAAAAGATGCTGAAGATCAGTTGGGTGCACGAGTGGGTTACATCGA
ACTGGATCTCAACAGCGGTAAGATCCTTGAGAGTTTTCGCCCCGAAGAACGTTTTCCAATGATGAGCACT
TTTAAAGTTCTGCTATGTGGCGCGGTATTATCCCGTGTTGACGCCGGGCAAGAGCAACTCGGTCGCCGCA
TACACTATTCTCAGAATGACTTGGTTGAGTACTCACCAGTCACAGAAAAGCATCTTACGGATGGCATGAC
AGTAAGAGAATTATGCAGTGCTGCCATAACCATGAGTGATAACACTGCGGCCAACTTACTTCTGACAACG
ATCGGAGGACCGAAGGAGCTAACCGCTTTTTTGCACAACATGGGGGATCATGTAACTCGCCTTGATCGTT
GGGAACCGGAGCTGAATGAAGCCATACCAAACGACGAGCGTGACACCACGATGCCTGCAGCAATGGCAAC
AACGTTGCGCAAACTATTAACTGGCGAACTACTTACTCTAGCTTCCCGGCAACAATTAATAGACTGGATG
GAGGCGGATAAAGTTGCAGGACCACTTCTGCGCTCGGCCCTTCCGGCTGGCTGGTTTATTGCTGATAAAT
CTGGAGCCGGTGAGCGTGGGTCTCGCGGTATCATTGCAGCACTGGGGCCAGATGGTAAGCCCTCCCGTAT
CGTAGTTATCTACACGACGGGGAGTCAGGCAACTATGGATGAACGAAATAGACAGATCGCTGAGATAGGT
GCCTCACTGATTAAGCATTGGTAACTGTCAGACCAAGTTTACTCATATATACTTTAGATTGATTTAAAAC
TTCATTTTTAATTTAAAAGGATCTAGGTGAAGATCCTTTTTGATAATCTCATGACCAAAATCCCTTAACG
TGAGTTTTCGTTCCACTGAGCGTCAGACCCCGTAGAAAAGATCAAAGGATCTTCTTGAGATCCTTTTTTT
CTGCGCGTAATCTGCTGCTTGCAAACAAAAAAACCACCGCTACCAGCGGTGGTTTGTTTGCCGGATCAAG
AGCTACCAACTCTTTTTCCGAAGGTAACTGGCTTCAGCAGAGCGCAGATACCAAATACTGTCCTTCTAGT
GTAGCCGTAGTTAGGCCACCACTTCAAGAACTCTGTAGCACCGCCTACATACCTCGCTCTGCTAATCCTG
TTACCAGTGGCTGCTGCCAGTGGCGATAAGTCGTGTCTTACCGGGTTGGACTCAAGACGATAGTTACCGG
ATAAGGCGCAGCGGTCGGGCTGAACGGGGGGTTCGTGCACACAGCCCAGCTTGGAGCGAACGACCTACAC
CGAACTGAGATACCTACAGCGTGAGCTATGAGAAAGCGCCACGCTTCCCGAAGGGAGAAAGGCGGACAGG
TATCCGGTAAGCGGCAGGGTCGGAACAGGAGAGCGCACGAGGGAGCTTCCAGGGGGAAACGCCTGGTATC
TTTATAGTCCTGTCGGGTTTCGCCACCTCTGACTTGAGCGTCGATTTTTGTGATGCTCGTCAGGGGGGCG
GAGCCTATGGAAAAACGCCAGCAACGCGGCCTTTTTACGGTTCCTGGCCTTTTGCTGGCCTTTTGCTCAC
ATGTTCTTTCCTGCGTTATCCCCTGATTCTGTGGATAACCGTATTACCGCCTTTGAGTGAGCTGATACCG
CTCGCCGCAGCCGAACGACCGAGCGCAGCGAGTCAGTGAGCGAGGAAGCGGAACAGCGCCTGATGCGGTA
TTTTCTCCTTACGCATCTGTGCGGTATTTCACACCGCAATGGTGCACTCTCAGTACAATCTGCTCTGATG
CCGCATAGTTAAGCCAGTATACACTCCGCTATCGCTACGTGACTGGGTCATGGCTGCGCCCCGACACCCG
CCAACACCCGCTGACGCGCCCTGACGGGCTTGTCTGCTCCCGGCATCCGCTTACAGACAAGCTGTGACCG
TCTCCGGGAGCTGCATGTGTCAGAGGTTTTCACCGTCATCACCGAAACGCGCGAGGCAGCTGCGGTAAAG
CTCATCAGCGTGGTCGTGAAGCGATTCACAGATGTCTGCCTGTTCATCCGCGTCCAGCTCGTTGAGTTTC
TCCAGAAGCGTTAATGTCTGGCTTCTGATAAAGCGGGCCATGTTAAGGGCGGTTTTTTCCTGTTTGGTCA
CTGATGCCTCCGTGTAAGGGGGATTTCTGTTCATGGGGGTAATGATACCGATGAAACGAGAGAGGATGCT
CACGATACGGGTTACTGATGATGAACATGCCCGGTTACTGGAACGTTGTGAGGGTAAACAACTGGCGGTA
TGGATGCGGCGGGACCAGAGAAAAATCACTCAGGGTCAATGCCAGCGCTTCGTTAATACAGATGTAGGTG
TTCCACAGGGTAGCCAGCAGCATCCTGCGATGCAGATCCGGAACATAATGGTGCAGGGCGCTGACTTCCG
CGTTTCCAGACTTTACGAAACACGGAAACCGAAGACCATTCATGTTGTTGCTCAGGTCGCAGACGTTTTG
CAGCAGCAGTCGCTTCACGTTCGCTCGCGTATCGGTGATTCATTCTGCTAACCAGTAAGGCAACCCCGCC
AGCCTAGCCGGGTCCTCAACGACAGGAGCACGATCATGCGCACCCGTGGCCAGGACCCAACGCTGCCCGA
GATGCGCCGCGTGCGGCTGCTGGAGATGGCGGACGCGATGGATATGTTCTGCCAAGGGTTGGTTTGCGCA
TTCACAGTTCTCCGCAAGAATTGATTGGCTCCAATTCTTGGAGTGGTGAATCCGTTAGCGAGGTGCCGCC
GGCTTCCATTCAGGTCGAGGTGGCCCGGCTCCATGCACCGCGACGCAACGCGGGGAGGCAGACAAGGTAT
AGGGCGGCGCCTACAATCCATGCCAACCCGTTCCATGTGCTCGCCGAGGCGGCATAAATCGCCGTGACGA
TCAGCGGTCCAATGATCGAAGTTAGGCTGGTAAGAGCCGCGAGCGATCCTTGAAGCTGTCCCTGATGGTC
GTCATCTACCTGCCTGGACAGCATGGCCTGCAACGCGGGCATCCCGATGCCGCCGGAAGCGAGAAGAATC
ATAATGGGGAAGGCCATCCAGCCTCGCGTCGCGAACGCCAGCAAGACGTAGCCCAGCGCGTCGGCCGCCA
TGCCGGCGATAATGGCCTGCTTCTCGCCGAAACGTTTGGTGGCGGGACCAGTGACGAAGGCTTGAGCGAG
GGCGTGCAAGATTCCGAATACCGCAAGCGACAGGCCGATCATCGTCGCGCTCCAGCGAAAGCGGTCCTCG
CCGAAAATGACCCAGAGCGCTGCCGGCACCTGTCCTACGAGTTGCATGATAAAGAAGACAGTCATAAGTG
CGGCGACGATAGTCATGCCCCGCGCCCACCGGAAGGAGCTGACTGGGTTGAAGGCTCTCAAGGGCATCGG
TCGAGATCCCGGTGCCTAATGAGTGAGCTAACTTACATTAATTGCGTTGCGCTCACTGCCCGCTTTCCAG
TCGGGAAACCTGTCGTGCCAGCTGCATTAATGAATCGGCCAACGCGCGGGGAGAGGCGGTTTGCGTATTG
GGCGCCAGGGTGGTTTTTCTTTTCACCAGTGAGACGGGCAACAGCTGATTGCCCTTCACCGCCTGGCCCT
GAGAGAGTTGCAGCAAGCGGTCCACGCTGGTTTGCCCCAGCAGGCGAAAATCCTGTTTGATGGTGGTTAA
CGGCGGGATATAACATGAGCTGTCTTCGGTATCGTCGTATCCCACTACCGAGATATCCGCACCAACGCGC
AGCCCGGACTCGGTAATGGCGCGCATTGCGCCCAGCGCCATCTGATCGTTGGCAACCAGCATCGCAGTGG
GAACGATGCCCTCATTCAGCATTTGCATGGTTTGTTGAAAACCGGACATGGCACTCCAGTCGCCTTCCCG
TTCCGCTATCGGCTGAATTTGATTGCGAGTGAGATATTTATGCCAGCCAGCCAGACGCAGACGCGCCGAG
ACAGAACTTAATGGGCCCGCTAACAGCGCGATTTGCTGGTGACCCAATGCGACCAGATGCTCCACGCCCA
GTCGCGTACCGTCTTCATGGGAGAAAATAATACTGTTGATGGGTGTCTGGTCAGAGACATCAAGAAATAA
CGCCGGAACATTAGTGCAGGCAGCTTCCACAGCAATGGCATCCTGGTCATCCAGCGGATAGTTAATGATC
AGCCCACTGACGCGTTGCGCGAGAAGATTGTGCACCGCCGCTTTACAGGCTTCGACGCCGCTTCGTTCTA
CCATCGACACCACCACGCTGGCACCCAGTTGATCGGCGCGAGATTTAATCGCCGCGACAATTTGCGACGG
CGCGTGCAGGGCCAGACTGGAGGTGGCAACGCCAATCAGCAACGACTGTTTGCCCGCCAGTTGTTGTGCC
ACGCGGTTGGGAATGTAATTCAGCTCCGCCATCGCCGCTTCCACTTTTTCCCGCGTTTTCGCAGAAACGT
GGCTGGCCTGGTTCACCACGCGGGAAACGGTCTGATAAGAGACACCGGCATACTCTGCGACATCGTATAA
CGTTACTGGTTTCACATTCACCACCCTGAATTGACTCTCTTCCGGGCGCTATCATGCCATACCGCGAAAG
GTTTTGCGCCATTCGATGGTGTCCGGGATCTCGACGCTCTCCCTTATGCGACTCCTGCATTAGGAAGCAG
CCCAGTAGTAGGTTGAGGCCGTTGAGCACCGCCGCCGCAAGGAATGGTGCATGCAAGGAGATGGCGCCCA
ACAGTCCCCCGGCCACGGGGCCTGCCACCATACCCACGCCGAAACAAGCGCTCATGAGCCCGAAGTGGCG
AGCCCGATCTTCCCCATCGGTGATGTCGGCGATATAGGCGCCAGCAACCGCACCTGTGGCGCCGGTGATG
CCGGCCACGATGCGTCCGGCGTAGAGGATCGAGATCTCGATCCCG
